>Addgene plasmid #161084 | pDONR221-MPC1L_STOP | depositor full sequence | sequence record 312102 | Full Sequence
CTTTCCTGCGTTATCCCCTGATTCTGTGGATAACCGTATTACCGCCTTTGAGTGAGCTGATACCGCTCGC
CGCAGCCGAACGACCGAGCGCAGCGAGTCAGTGAGCGAGGAAGCGGAAGAGCGCCCAATACGCAAACCGC
CTCTCCCCGCGCGTTGGCCGATTCATTAATGCAGCTGGCACGACAGGTTTCCCGACTGGAAAGCGGGCAG
TGAGCGCAACGCAATTAATACGCGTACCGCTAGCCAGGAAGAGTTTGTAGAAACGCAAAAAGGCCATCCG
TCAGGATGGCCTTCTGCTTAGTTTGATGCCTGGCAGTTTATGGCGGGCGTCCTGCCCGCCACCCTCCGGG
CCGTTGCTTCACAACGTTCAAATCCGCTCCCGGCGGATTTGTCCTACTCAGGAGAGCGTTCACCGACAAA
CAACAGATAAAACGAAAGGCCCAGTCTTCCGACTGAGCCTTTCGTTTTATTTGATGCCTGGCAGTTCCCT
ACTCTCGCGTTAACGCTAGCATGGATGTTTTCCCAGTCACGACGTTGTAAAACGACGGCCAGTCTTAAGC
TCGGGCCCCAAATAATGATTTTATTTTGACTGATAGTGACCTGTTCGTTGCAACACATTGATGAGCAATG
CTTTTTTATAATGCCAACTTTGTACAAAAAAGCAGGCTCCACCATGGCCCGCATGGCCGTGCTGTGGCGG
AAGATGAGAGACAACTTCCAGTCTAAGGAGTTTCGGGAGTATGTGAGCTCCACCCACTTCTGGGGACCTG
CCTTTAGCTGGGGACTGCCACTGGCAGCCTTCAAGGATATGAAGGCCAGCCCCGAGATCATCTCCGGCCG
GATGACCACAGCCCTGATCCTGTATTCCGCCATCTTCATGAGGTTTGCCTACCGCGTGCAGCCTCGGAAC
CTGCTGCTGATGGCCTGCCACTGTACAAATGTGATGGCCCAGTCCGTGCAGGCCTCTAGATATTTGCTCT
ATTACTACGGCGGGGGAGGAGCAGAGGCAAAGGCAAGGGACCCCCCTGCCACCGCCGCCGCCGCCACATC
TCCCGGCAGCCAGCCACCCAAGCAGGCCTCTTAAGACCCAGCTTTCTTGTACAAAGTTGGCATTATAAGA
AAGCATTGCTTATCAATTTGTTGCAACGAACAGGTCACTATCAGTCAAAATAAAATCATTATTTGCCATC
CAGCTGATATCCCCTATAGTGAGTCGTATTACATGGTCATAGCTGTTTCCTGGCAGCTCTGGCCCGTGTC
TCAAAATCTCTGATGTTACATTGCACAAGATAAAATAATATCATCATGAACAATAAAACTGTCTGCTTAC
ATAAACAGTAATACAAGGGGTGTTATGAGCCATATTCAACGGGAAACGTCGAGGCCGCGATTAAATTCCA
ACATGGATGCTGATTTATATGGGTATAAATGGGCTCGCGATAATGTCGGGCAATCAGGTGCGACAATCTA
TCGCTTGTATGGGAAGCCCGATGCGCCAGAGTTGTTTCTGAAACATGGCAAAGGTAGCGTTGCCAATGAT
GTTACAGATGAGATGGTCAGACTAAACTGGCTGACGGAATTTATGCCTCTTCCGACCATCAAGCATTTTA
TCCGTACTCCTGATGATGCATGGTTACTCACCACTGCGATCCCCGGAAAAACAGCATTCCAGGTATTAGA
AGAATATCCTGATTCAGGTGAAAATATTGTTGATGCGCTGGCAGTGTTCCTGCGCCGGTTGCATTCGATT
CCTGTTTGTAATTGTCCTTTTAACAGCGATCGCGTATTTCGTCTCGCTCAGGCGCAATCACGAATGAATA
ACGGTTTGGTTGATGCGAGTGATTTTGATGACGAGCGTAATGGCTGGCCTGTTGAACAAGTCTGGAAAGA
AATGCATAAACTTTTGCCATTCTCACCGGATTCAGTCGTCACTCATGGTGATTTCTCACTTGATAACCTT
ATTTTTGACGAGGGGAAATTAATAGGTTGTATTGATGTTGGACGAGTCGGAATCGCAGACCGATACCAGG
ATCTTGCCATCCTATGGAACTGCCTCGGTGAGTTTTCTCCTTCATTACAGAAACGGCTTTTTCAAAAATA
TGGTATTGATAATCCTGATATGAATAAATTGCAGTTTCATTTGATGCTCGATGAGTTTTTCTAATCAGAA
TTGGTTAATTGGTTGTAACACTGGCAGAGCATTACGCTGACTTGACGGGACGGCGCAAGCTCATGACCAA
AATCCCTTAACGTGAGTTACGCGTCGTTCCACTGAGCGTCAGACCCCGTAGAAAAGATCAAAGGATCTTC
TTGAGATCCTTTTTTTCTGCGCGTAATCTGCTGCTTGCAAACAAAAAAACCACCGCTACCAGCGGTGGTT
TGTTTGCCGGATCAAGAGCTACCAACTCTTTTTCCGAAGGTAACTGGCTTCAGCAGAGCGCAGATACCAA
ATACTGTTCTTCTAGTGTAGCCGTAGTTAGGCCACCACTTCAAGAACTCTGTAGCACCGCCTACATACCT
CGCTCTGCTAATCCTGTTACCAGTGGCTGCTGCCAGTGGCGATAAGTCGTGTCTTACCGGGTTGGACTCA
AGACGATAGTTACCGGATAAGGCGCAGCGGTCGGGCTGAACGGGGGGTTCGTGCACACAGCCCAGCTTGG
AGCGAACGACCTACACCGAACTGAGATACCTACAGCGTGAGCTATGAGAAAGCGCCACGCTTCCCGAAGG
GAGAAAGGCGGACAGGTATCCGGTAAGCGGCAGGGTCGGAACAGGAGAGCGCACGAGGGAGCTTCCAGGG
GGAAACGCCTGGTATCTTTATAGTCCTGTCGGGTTTCGCCACCTCTGACTTGAGCGTCGATTTTTGTGAT
GCTCGTCAGGGGGGCGGAGCCTATGGAAAAACGCCAGCAACGCGGCCTTTTTACGGTTCCTGGCCTTTTG
CTGGCCTTTTGCTCACATGTT
Features (pLannotate 1.2.2; 10 found; start..end, strand, type, name):
    121..213     +  CDS            lacI (fragment): lac repressor; lacI; The lac repressor binds to the lac operator to inhibit transcription in E. coli. This inhibition can be relieved by adding lactose or isopropyl-β-D-thiogalactopyranoside (IPTG).
    268..295     -  terminator     rrnB T2 terminator: transcription terminator T2 from the E. coli rrnB gene
    427..470     +  terminator     rrnB T1 terminator: Escherichia coli rrnB; transcription terminator T1 from the E. coli rrnB gene
    517..553     -  CDS            lacZα (fragment): LacZα fragment of β-galactosidase; lacZ fragment
    569..668     +  protein_bind   attL1: mutant version of attL; recombination site for the Gateway® LR reaction LR Clonase™
    674..1081    +  CDS            MPC1L: MPC1L_HUMAN - Experimental evidence at transcript level: Swiss-Prot protein existence level 2. From Homo sapiens (Human).
   1086..1185    -  protein_bind   attL2: mutant version of attL; recombination site for the Gateway® LR reaction LR Clonase™
   1203..1221    -  promoter       T7 promoter: promoter for bacteriophage T7 RNA polymerase
   1355..2164    +  CDS            KanR: aminoglycoside phosphotransferase; aph(3')-Ia; confers resistance to kanamycin in bacteria or G418 (Geneticin®) in eukaryotes
   2311..2899    +  rep_origin     ori: high-copy-number ColE1/pMB1/pBR322/pUC origin of replication
