>Addgene plasmid #161084 | pDONR221-MPC1L_STOP | addgene full sequence | sequence record 334659 | Addgene NGS Result
CAAATAATGATTTTATTTTGACTGATAGTGACCTGTTCGTTGCAACACATTGATGAGCAATGCTTTTTTA
TAATGCCAACTTTGTACAAAAAAGCAGGCTCCACCATGGCCCGCATGGCCGTGCTGTGGCGGAAGATGAG
AGACAACTTCCAGTCTAAGGAGTTTCGGGAGTATGTGAGCTCCACCCACTTCTGGGGACCTGCCTTTAGC
TGGGGACTGCCACTGGCAGCCTTCAAGGATATGAAGGCCAGCCCCGAGATCATCTCCGGCCGGATGACCA
CAGCCCTGATCCTGTATTCCGCCATCTTCATGAGGTTTGCCTACCGCGTGCAGCCTCGGAACCTGCTGCT
GATGGCCTGCCACTGTACAAATGTGATGGCCCAGTCCGTGCAGGCCTCTAGATATTTGCTCTATTACTAC
GGCGGGGGAGGAGCAGAGGCAAAGGCAAGGGACCCCCCTGCCACCGCCGCCGCCGCCACATCTCCCGGCA
GCCAGCCACCCAAGCAGGCCTCTTAAGACCCAGCTTTCTTGTACAAAGTTGGCATTATAAGAAAGCATTG
CTTATCAATTTGTTGCAACGAACAGGTCACTATCAGTCAAAATAAAATCATTATTTGCCATCCAGCTGAT
ATCCCCTATAGTGAGTCGTATTACATGGTCATAGCTGTTTCCTGGCAGCTCTGGCCCGTGTCTCAAAATC
TCTGATGTTACATTGCACAAGATAAAAATATATCATCATGAACAATAAAACTGTCTGCTTACATAAACAG
TAATACAAGGGGTGTTATGAGCCATATTCAACGGGAAACGTCGAGGCCGCGATTAAATTCCAACATGGAT
GCTGATTTATATGGGTATAAATGGGCTCGCGATAATGTCGGGCAATCAGGTGCGACAATCTATCGCTTGT
ATGGGAAGCCCGATGCGCCAGAGTTGTTTCTGAAACATGGCAAAGGTAGCGTTGCCAATGATGTTACAGA
TGAGATGGTCAGACTAAACTGGCTGACGGAATTTATGCCTCTTCCGACCATCAAGCATTTTATCCGTACT
CCTGATGATGCATGGTTACTCACCACTGCGATCCCCGGAAAAACAGCATTCCAGGTATTAGAAGAATATC
CTGATTCAGGTGAAAATATTGTTGATGCGCTGGCAGTGTTCCTGCGCCGGTTGCATTCGATTCCTGTTTG
TAATTGTCCTTTTAACAGCGATCGCGTATTTCGTCTCGCTCAGGCGCAATCACGAATGAATAACGGTTTG
GTTGATGCGAGTGATTTTGATGACGAGCGTAATGGCTGGCCTGTTGAACAAGTCTGGAAAGAAATGCATA
AACTTTTGCCATTCTCACCGGATTCAGTCGTCACTCATGGTGATTTCTCACTTGATAACCTTATTTTTGA
CGAGGGGAAATTAATAGGTTGTATTGATGTTGGACGAGTCGGAATCGCAGACCGATACCAGGATCTTGCC
ATCCTATGGAACTGCCTCGGTGAGTTTTCTCCTTCATTACAGAAACGGCTTTTTCAAAAATATGGTATTG
ATAATCCTGATATGAATAAATTGCAGTTTCATTTGATGCTCGATGAGTTTTTCTAATCAGAATTGGTTAA
TTGGTTGTAACACTGGCAGAGCATTACGCTGACTTGACGGGACGGCGCAAGCTCATGACCAAAATCCCTT
AACGTGAGTTACGCGTCGTTCCACTGAGCGTCAGACCCCGTAGAAAAGATCAAAGGATCTTCTTGAGATC
CTTTTTTTCTGCGCGTAATCTGCTGCTTGCAAACAAAAAAACCACCGCTACCAGCGGTGGTTTGTTTGCC
GGATCAAGAGCTACCAACTCTTTTTCCGAAGGTAACTGGCTTCAGCAGAGCGCAGATACCAAATACTGTT
CTTCTAGTGTAGCCGTAGTTAGGCCACCACTTCAAGAACTCTGTAGCACCGCCTACATACCTCGCTCTGC
TAATCCTGTTACCAGTGGCTGCTGCCAGTGGCGATAAGTCGTGTCTTACCGGGTTGGACTCAAGACGATA
GTTACCGGATAAGGCGCAGCGGTCGGGCTGAACGGGGGGTTCGTGCACACAGCCCAGCTTGGAGCGAACG
ACCTACACCGAACTGAGATACCTACAGCGTGAGCTATGAGAAAGCGCCACGCTTCCCGAAGGGAGAAAGG
CGGACAGGTATCCGGTAAGCGGCAGGGTCGGAACAGGAGAGCGCACGAGGGAGCTTCCAGGGGGAAACGC
CTGGTATCTTTATAGTCCTGTCGGGTTTCGCCACCTCTGACTTGAGCGTCGATTTTTGTGATGCTCGTCA
GGGGGGCGGAGCCTATGGAAAAACGCCAGCAACGCGGCCTTTTTACGGTTCCTGGCCTTTTGCTGGCCTT
TTGCTCACATGTTCTTTCCTGCGTTATCCCCTGATTCTGTGGATAACCGTATTACCGCCTTTGAGTGAGC
TGATACCGCTCGCCGCAGCCGAACGACCGAGCGCAGCGAGTCAGTGAGCGAGGAAGCGGAAGAGCGCCCA
ATACGCAAACCGCCTCTCCCCGCGCGTTGGCCGATTCATTAATGCAGCTGGCACGACAGGTTTCCCGACT
GGAAAGCGGGCAGTGAGCGCAACGCAATTAATACGCGTACCGCTAGCCAGGAAGAGTTTGTAGAAACGCA
AAAAGGCCATCCGTCAGGATGGCCTTCTGCTTAGTTTGATGCCTGGCAGTTTATGGCGGGCGTCCTGCCC
GCCACCCTCCGGGCCGTTGCTTCACAACGTTCAAATCCGCTCCCGGCGGATTTGTCCTACTCAGGAGAGC
GTTCACCGACAAACAACAGATAAAACGAAAGGCCCAGTCTTCCGACTGAGCCTTTCGTTTTATTTGATGC
CTGGCAGTTCCCTACTCTCGCGTTAACGCTAGCATGGATGTTTTCCCAGTCACGACGTTGTAAAACGACG
GCCAGTCTTAAGCTCGGGCCC
Features (pLannotate 1.2.2; 10 found; start..end, strand, type, name):
      1..100     +  protein_bind   attL1: mutant version of attL; recombination site for the Gateway® LR reaction LR Clonase™
    106..513     +  CDS            MPC1L: MPC1L_HUMAN - Experimental evidence at transcript level: Swiss-Prot protein existence level 2. From Homo sapiens (Human).
    518..617     -  protein_bind   attL2: mutant version of attL; recombination site for the Gateway® LR reaction LR Clonase™
    635..653     -  promoter       T7 promoter: promoter for bacteriophage T7 RNA polymerase
    787..1596    +  CDS            KanR: aminoglycoside phosphotransferase; aph(3')-Ia; confers resistance to kanamycin in bacteria or G418 (Geneticin®) in eukaryotes
   1743..2331    +  rep_origin     ori: high-copy-number ColE1/pMB1/pBR322/pUC origin of replication
   2514..2606    +  CDS            lacI (fragment): lac repressor; lacI; The lac repressor binds to the lac operator to inhibit transcription in E. coli. This inhibition can be relieved by adding lactose or isopropyl-β-D-thiogalactopyranoside (IPTG).
   2661..2688    -  terminator     rrnB T2 terminator: transcription terminator T2 from the E. coli rrnB gene
   2820..2863    +  terminator     rrnB T1 terminator: Escherichia coli rrnB; transcription terminator T1 from the E. coli rrnB gene
   2910..2946    -  CDS            lacZα (fragment): LacZα fragment of β-galactosidase; lacZ fragment
