[The description below was written by a language model from this plasmid's Addgene catalogue record and pLannotate feature annotations shown in this document.]
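Description:
pDONR221-MPC1L_STOP is a Gateway entry clone built in the pDONR221 backbone, carrying a codon-optimized open reading frame for human MPC1L (also known as SLC54A3), a member of the mitochondrial pyruvate carrier family classified among the solute carriers. The plasmid is about 3 kb and is maintained in E. coli through a high-copy ColE1/pUC-type origin with kanamycin selection from an aminoglycoside phosphotransferase (KanR) gene. Both the depositor's sequence and the repository's sequencing result give the same length and the same set of annotated features, differing only in where numbering starts on the circle.

The roughly 400 bp ORF sits between attL1 and attL2, the recombination sites produced when an insert is captured in a donor vector. They allow directional transfer of the ORF into any attR-containing destination vector by an LR Clonase reaction. Upstream of the cassette lie the rrnB T1 and T2 transcription terminators, which insulate the insert from read-through transcription in bacteria. A T7 promoter lies just beyond attL2, pointing back toward the insert, and short lacI and lacZα fragments are backbone remnants with no functional role. Although the catalogue lists the vector type as mammalian expression, no eukaryotic promoter or polyadenylation signal is annotated, so expression depends on the destination vector chosen.

This version retains a stop codon at the end of the ORF, making it suited to untagged or N-terminally tagged expression; a companion clone without the stop codon exists for C-terminal fusions. It belongs to a consortium collection of solute carrier clones made for transporter research and drug discovery.
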