Addgene plasmid #161084: pDONR221-MPC1L_STOP
Purpose: Gateway entry clone with codon-optimized ORF sequence for subcloning into custom expression vectors. Contains a STOP codon at the end of the codon-optimized ORF sequence.
Depositing lab: RESOLUTE Consortium & Giulio Superti-Furga. Depositing organization: CeMM Research Center for Molecular Medicine. Publication: The RESOLUTE consortium: unlocking SLC transporters for drug discovery. Superti-Furga G, Lackner D, Wiedmer T, Ingles-Prieto A, Barbosa B, Girardi E, Goldmann U, Gurtl B, Klavins K, Klimek C, Lindinger S, Lineiro-Retes E, Muller AC, Onstein S, Redinger G, Reil D, Sedlyarov V, Wolf G, Crawford M, Everley R, ... Steppan CM. Nat Rev Drug Discov. 2020 Jul;19(7):429-430. doi: 10.1038/d41573-020-00056-6. PubMed 32265506.
Backbone
  Vector backbone: pDONR221
  Backbone manufacturer: ThermoFisher Scientific
  Backbone size w/o insert (bp): 2550
  Vector type: Mammalian Expression
Growth in bacteria
  Bacterial resistance: Kanamycin, 50 μg/mL
  Growth temperature: 37°C
  Growth strain: NEB Stable
  Copy number: High Copy
Gene/Insert
  Gene/Insert name: MPC1L (alt name: SLC54A3)
  Species: H. sapiens (human)
  Insert size (bp): 411
  Entrez Gene: MPC1L (a.k.a. SLC54A3)
  Cloning method: Gateway Cloning
  Sequencing primers: 5′ M13-fwd; 3′ M13-rev
Terms and licenses: Academic/Nonprofit Terms; Industry Terms
Depositor comments: This plasmid contains a STOP codon at the end of the codon-optimized ORF. For the version of this plasmid that does not contain a STOP codon, please see Addgene plasmid 131918 For more information on the full Resolute plasmid collection, please see www.addgene.org/depositor-collections/re-solute/. Please provide your feedback on this plasmid to the RESOLUTE consortium by filling out their RESOLUTE repository feedback form: https://forms.office.com/Pages/ResponsePage.aspx?id=0e05yklzmkS7rjFGQL4N7z4feCLQvEJAmVcOCM_u885UN1JJRko0Ukg4TVQwNTZLOUxPQVJWT1NHUCQlQCN0PWcu
How to cite: pDONR221-MPC1L_STOP was a gift from RESOLUTE Consortium & Giulio Superti-Furga (Addgene plasmid # 161084 ; http://n2t.net/addgene:161084 ; RRID:Addgene_161084)
