>Addgene plasmid #161084 | pDONR221-MPC1L_STOP | depositor partial sequence | sequence record 312103 | Codon-optimized ORF of MPC1L
ATGGCCCGCATGGCCGTGCTGTGGCGGAAGATGAGAGACAACTTCCAGTCTAAGGAGTTTCGGGAGTATG
TGAGCTCCACCCACTTCTGGGGACCTGCCTTTAGCTGGGGACTGCCACTGGCAGCCTTCAAGGATATGAA
GGCCAGCCCCGAGATCATCTCCGGCCGGATGACCACAGCCCTGATCCTGTATTCCGCCATCTTCATGAGG
TTTGCCTACCGCGTGCAGCCTCGGAACCTGCTGCTGATGGCCTGCCACTGTACAAATGTGATGGCCCAGT
CCGTGCAGGCCTCTAGATATTTGCTCTATTACTACGGCGGGGGAGGAGCAGAGGCAAAGGCAAGGGACCC
CCCTGCCACCGCCGCCGCCGCCACATCTCCCGGCAGCCAGCCACCCAAGCAGGCCTCTTAA
